Addgene plasmid #157597: pD649-HAsp-NRCAM-COMP5AP-AviTag-9xHis
Purpose: Mammalian expression of cell-surface protein extracellular domain fused to COMP5AP-AviTag-9xHis. Protein is secreted from cells.
Depositing lab: Chris Garcia. Depositing organization: Stanford University. Publication: A Human IgSF Cell-Surface Interactome Reveals a Complex Network of Protein-Protein Interactions. Wojtowicz WM, Vielmetter J, Fernandes RA, Siepe DH, Eastman CL, Chisholm GB, Cox S, Klock H, Anderson PW, Rue SM, Miller JJ, Glaser SM, Bragstad ML, Vance J, Lam AW, Lesley SA, Zinn K, Garcia KC. Cell. 2020 Aug 20;182(4):1027-1043.e17. doi: 10.1016/j.cell.2020.07.025. PubMed 32822567.
Backbone
  Vector backbone: pD649
  Backbone size w/o insert (bp): 7153
  Vector type: Mammalian Expression
Growth in bacteria
  Bacterial resistance: Ampicillin, 100 μg/mL
  Growth temperature: 37°C
  Growth strain: DH5alpha
  Copy number: High Copy
Gene/Insert
  Gene/Insert name: NRCAM
  Species: H. sapiens (human)
  Insert size (bp): 3429
  Entrez Gene: NRCAM
  Promoter: CMV/SP6
  Tag / fusion protein: COMP5AP-AviTag-9xHis (C terminal on backbone)
  Cloning method: Restriction Enzyme; 5′ cloning site GCGGCCGC (not destroyed); 3′ cloning site GGCGCGCC (not destroyed)
  Sequencing primers: 5′ ATTTAGGTGACACTATAG; 3′ CGTCGCACTCCATCACGGTG
Resource information
  A portion of this plasmid was derived from a plasmid made by: synthesis by ThermoFisher
Terms and licenses: Academic/Nonprofit Terms; Industry Terms: Not Available to Industry
Depositor comments: Some plasmids in this collection may have an IS4-like element ISVsa5 family transposase upstream of the CMV promoter.
How to cite: pD649-HAsp-NRCAM-COMP5AP-AviTag-9xHis was a gift from Chris Garcia (Addgene plasmid # 157597 ; http://n2t.net/addgene:157597 ; RRID:Addgene_157597)
