[The description below was written by a language model from this plasmid's Addgene catalogue record and pLannotate feature annotations shown in this document.]
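Description:
pD649-HAsp-NRCAM-COMP5AP-AviTag-9xHis is a mammalian expression plasmid on the pD649 backbone, designed to produce a secreted, tagged form of the extracellular domain of human NRCAM, a neuronal cell adhesion molecule of the immunoglobulin superfamily. It is propagated in E. coli as a high-copy plasmid through a ColE1/pUC-type origin and selected with ampicillin via the β-lactamase gene. The short kanamycin-resistance, lacZα, rrnB terminator and f1 ori matches in the annotation are only fragments and appear to be backbone remnants. An SV40 early promoter together with the bacterial EM7 promoter sits in front of a puromycin N-acetyltransferase sequence, annotated as a fragment, followed by a small ble fragment and the SV40 poly(A) signal. This suggests a puromycin selection cassette for mammalian cells, although the record does not describe its use.

Expression is driven by the CMV enhancer and immediate early promoter, followed by a piece of CMV intron A and an SP6 promoter, which also serves as a sequencing primer site. The construct name indicates an HA signal peptide, whereas the automated annotation labels a short fragment in this position as an IgH signal sequence; either way, a leader directs the protein into the secretory pathway. The NRCAM ectodomain, cloned between preserved restriction sites, is fused at its C terminus to a coiled-coil segment of rat cartilage oligomeric matrix protein, which assembles into pentamers. This is followed by human placental alkaline phosphatase, an AviTag for enzymatic biotinylation and a polyhistidine tag (9xHis by name, detected as 8xHis), with a bGH poly(A) signal terminating the transcript. Pentamerisation raises avidity, and the phosphatase provides an enzymatic readout, making the protein suitable as a soluble multimeric probe for detecting weak extracellular interactions, consistent with its origin in a human IgSF cell-surface interactome screen. The depositor notes that some plasmids in the collection may carry an IS4-like transposase upstream of the CMV promoter; none is annotated here.
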