Features (pLannotate 1.2.2; 24 found; start..end, strand, type, name):
    119..143     -  CDS            KanR (fragment): aminoglycoside phosphotransferase; aph(3')-Ia; confers resistance to kanamycin
    254..842     +  rep_origin     ori: high-copy-number ColE1/pMB1/pBR322/pUC origin of replication
   1067..1084    +  terminator     rrnB T2 terminator (fragment): transcription terminator T2 from the E. coli rrnB gene
   1109..1128    -  CDS            lacZα (fragment): LacZα fragment of β-galactosidase; lacZ fragment
   1584..1600    +  protein_bind   lac operator: The lac repressor binds to the lac operator to inhibit transcription in E. coli. This inhibition can be relieved by adding lactose or isopropyl-β-D-thiogalactopyranoside (IPTG). lac repressor encoded by lacI
   1843..2146    +  enhancer       CMV enhancer: human cytomegalovirus immediate early enhancer
   2147..2350    +  promoter       CMV promoter: human cytomegalovirus (CMV) immediate early promoter
   2486..2529    +  intron         CMV intron (fragment): modified intron A from human cytomegalovirus
   2581..2599    +  promoter       SP6 promoter: promoter for bacteriophage SP6 RNA polymerase
   2603..2640    +  CDS            IgH signal sequence (fragment): signal sequence from the mouse immunoglobulin heavy chain variable region
   2749..6180    +  CDS            NRCAM (fragment): NRCAM_HUMAN - Also known as KIAA0343. Experimental evidence at protein level: Swiss-Prot protein existence level 1. Cell adhesion protein that is required for normal responses to cell-cell contacts in brain and in the peripheral nervous system. Plays a role in neurite outgrowth in response to contactin binding. Plays a role in mediating cell-cell contacts between Schwann cells and axons. Plays a role in the formation and maintenance of the nodes of Ranvier on myelinated axons. Nodes of Ranvier contain clustered sodium channels that are crucial for the saltatory propagation of action potentials
   6274..6453    +  CDS            Comp (fragment): COMP_RAT - Experimental evidence at protein level: Swiss-Prot protein existence level 1. May play a role in the structural integrity of cartilage via its interaction with other extracellular matrix proteins such as the collagens and fibronectin. Can mediate the interaction of chondrocytes with the cartilage extracellular matrix through interaction with cell surface integrin receptors. Could play a role in the pathogenesis of osteoarthritis. Potent suppressor of apoptosis in both primary chondrocytes and transformed cells. Suppresses apoptosis by blocking the activation of caspase-3 and by indu
   6441..7893    +  CDS            SEAP (fragment): secreted alkaline phosphatase from human placenta The natural enzyme has a C-terminal transmembrane sequence that is replaced by a GPI anchor.
   7918..7959    +  CDS            AviTag™ (fragment): peptide tag that allows for enzymatic biotinylation
   7963..7986    +  CDS            8xHis: 8xHis affinity tag
   8132..8243    +  polyA_signal   bGH poly(A) signal: bovine growth hormone polyadenylation signal
   8244..8352    +  rep_origin     f1 ori (fragment): f1 bacteriophage origin of replication; arrow indicates direction of (+) strand synthesis
   8366..8695    +  promoter       SV40 promoter: SV40 enhancer and early promoter
   8743..8790    +  promoter       EM7 promoter: synthetic bacterial promoter&nbsp
   8809..9408    +  CDS            PuroR (fragment): puromycin N-acetyltransferase; pac from Streptomyces; confers resistance to puromycin
   9418..9543    +  CDS            ble (fragment): BLE_KLEPN - Experimental evidence at protein level: Swiss-Prot protein existence level 1. Binding protein with a strong affinity to the bleomycin family of antibiotics. Binds to CL990; an antimitotic-antibiotic compound. From Klebsiella pneumoniae.
   9538..9659    +  polyA_signal   SV40 poly(A) signal: SV40 polyadenylation signal
   9712..10572   -  CDS            AmpR: β-lactamase; bla; confers resistance to ampicillin, carbenicillin, and related antibiotics
  10575..89      -  promoter       AmpR promoter (fragment) (across the origin): bla
>Addgene plasmid #157597 | pD649-HAsp-NRCAM-COMP5AP-AviTag-9xHis | depositor full sequence | sequence record 304303 | Full Sequence
TTTCAATATTATTGAAGCATTTATCAGGGTTATTGTCTCATGAGCGGATACATATTTGAATGTATTTAGA
AAAATAAACAAATAGGGGTCAGTGTTACAACCAATTAACCAATTCTGAACATTATCGCGAGCCCATTTAT
ACCTGAATATGGCTCATAACACCCCTTGCTCATGACCAAAATCCCTTAACGTGAGTTACGCGCGCGTCGT
TCCACTGAGCGTCAGACCCCGTAGAAAAGATCAAAGGATCTTCTTGAGATCCTTTTTTTCTGCGCGTAAT
CTGCTGCTTGCAAACAAAAAAACCACCGCTACCAGCGGTGGTTTGTTTGCCGGATCAAGAGCTACCAACT
CTTTTTCCGAAGGTAACTGGCTTCAGCAGAGCGCAGATACCAAATACTGTTCTTCTAGTGTAGCCGTAGT
TAGCCCACCACTTCAAGAACTCTGTAGCACCGCCTACATACCTCGCTCTGCTAATCCTGTTACCAGTGGC
TGCTGCCAGTGGCGATAAGTCGTGTCTTACCGGGTTGGACTCAAGACGATAGTTACCGGATAAGGCGCAG
CGGTCGGGCTGAACGGGGGGTTCGTGCACACAGCCCAGCTTGGAGCGAACGACCTACACCGAACTGAGAT
ACCTACAGCGTGAGCTATGAGAAAGCGCCACGCTTCCCGAAGGGAGAAAGGCGGACAGGTATCCGGTAAG
CGGCAGGGTCGGAACAGGAGAGCGCACGAGGGAGCTTCCAGGGGGAAACGCCTGGTATCTTTATAGTCCT
GTCGGGTTTCGCCACCTCTGACTTGAGCGTCGATTTTTGTGATGCTCGTCAGGGGGGCGGAGCCTATGGA
AAAACGCCAGCAACGCGGCCTTTTTACGGTTCCTGGCCTTTTGCTGGCCTTTTGCTCACATGTTCTTTCC
TGCGTTATCCCCTGATTCTGTGGATAACCGTATTACCGCCTTTGAGTGAGCTGATACCGCTCGCCGCAGC
CGAACGACCGAGCGCAGCGAGTCAGTGAGCGAGGAAGCGGAAGGCGAGAGTAGGGAACTGCCAGGCATCA
AACTAAGCAGAAGGCCCCTGACGGATGGCCTTTTTGCGTTTCTACAAACTCTTTCTGTGTTGTAAAACGA
CGGCCAGTCTTAAGCTCGGGCCCCCTGGGCGGTTCTGATAACGAGTAATCGTTAATCCGCAAATAACGTA
AAAACCCGCTTCGGCGGGTTTTTTTATGGGGGGAGTTTAGGGAAAGAGCATTTGTCAGAATATTTAAGGG
CGCCTGTCACTTTGCTTGATATATGAGAATTATTTAACCTTATAAATGAGAAAAAAGCAACGCACTTTAA
ATAAGATACGTTGCTTTTTCGATTGATGAACACCTATAATTAAACTATTCATCTATTATTTATGATTTTT
TGTATATACAATATTTCTAGTTTGTTAAAGAGAATTAAGAAAATAAATCTCGAAAATAATAAAGGGAAAA
TCAGTTTTTGATATCAAAATTATACATGTCAACGATAATACAAAATATAATACAAACTATAAGATGTTAT
CAGTATTTATTATCATTTAGAATAAATTTTGTGTCGCCCTTAATTGTGAGCGGATAACAATTACGAGCTT
CATGCACAGTGGCGTTGACTCAATATTGGCCATTAGCCATATTATTCATTGGTTATATAGCATAAATCAA
TATTGGCTATTGGCCATTGCATACGTTGTATCTATATCATAATATGTACATTTATATTGGCTCATGTCCA
ATATGACCGCCATGTTGGCATTGATTATTGACTAGTTATTAATAGTAATCAATTACGGGGTCATTAGTTC
ATAGCCCATATATGGAGTTCCGCGTTACATAACTTACGGTAAATGGCCCGCCTGGCTGACCGCCCAACGA
CCCCCGCCCATTGACGTCAATAATGACGTATGTTCCCATAGTAACGCCAATAGGGACTTTCCATTGACGT
CAATGGGTGGAGTATTTACGGTAAACTGCCCACTTGGCAGTACATCAAGTGTATCATATGCCAAGTACGC
CCCCTATTGACGTCAATGACGGTAAATGGCCCGCCTGGCATTATGCCCAGTACATGACCTTATGGGACTT
TCCTACTTGGCAGTACATCTACGTATTAGTCATCGCTATTACCATGGTGATGCGGTTTTGGCAGTACATC
AATGGGCGTGGATAGCGGTTTGACTCACGGGGATTTCCAAGTCTCCACCCCATTGACGTCAATGGGAGTT
TGTTTTGGCACCAAAATCAACGGGACTTTCCAAAATGTCGTAACAACTCCGCCCCATTGACGCAAATGGG
CGGTAGGCGTGTACGGTGGGAGGTCTATATAAGCAGAGCTCGTTTAGTGAACCGTCAGATCGCCTGGAGA
CGCCATCCACGCTGTTTTGACCTCCATAGAAGACACCGGGACCGATCCAGCCTCCGCGGCCGGGAACGGT
GCATTGGAACGCGGATTCCCCGTGCCAAGAGTGACGTAAGTACCGCCTATAGAGTCTATAGGCCCACCCC
CTTGGCTTCGTTAGAACGCGGCTACAATTAATACATAACCTTATGTATCATACACATACGATTTAGGTGA
CACTATAGAATAACATCCACTTTGCCTTTCTCTCCACAGGTGTCCACTCCCAGGTCCAACTGCACCTCGG
TTCTATCGAAAACGCGCCTGCTAGCGCCACCATGAAGACCATCATTGCCCTGAGCTACATCTTCTGCCTG
GTGTTCGCTGCGGCCGCCCAAATGATTTCTGCCCTGGAAGTGCCTCTGGACCCCAAGCTGCTGGAAGATC
TGGTGCAGCCTCCTACCATCACACAGCAGAGCCCCAAGGACTACATCATCGACCCCAGAGAAAACATCGT
GATCCAGTGCGAGGCCAAGGGCAAGCCTCCTCCAAGCTTTAGCTGGACCAGAAACGGCACCCACTTCGAT
ATTGACAAGGACCCTCTGGTCACCATGAAGCCCGGAACCGGCACACTGATCATCAACATCATGAGCGAGG
GCAAAGCCGAGACATACGAGGGCGTGTACCAGTGCACCGCCAGAAATGAACGGGGAGCCGCCGTGTCCAA
CAACATCGTCGTTAGACCCAGCAGATCCCCTCTGTGGACCAAAGAGAAGCTGGAACCCATCACTCTGCAG
TCCGGCCAGTCTCTGGTGCTGCCTTGTAGACCTCCTATCGGCCTGCCTCCTCCTATCATCTTCTGGATGG
ACAACAGCTTCCAGCGGCTGCCCCAGAGCGAAAGAGTTAGCCAAGGCCTGAACGGCGACCTGTACTTCAG
CAACGTGCTGCCCGAGGACACCAGAGAGGATTACATCTGCTACGCCCGGTTCAATCACACCCAGACCATC
CAGCAGAAACAGCCCATCAGCGTGAAAGTGATCAGCGTGGACGAGCTGAACGACACAATCGCCGCCAACC
TGAGCGACACCGAGTTTTACGGCGCCAAGAGCAGCAGAGAGCGGCCTCCAACATTTCTGACCCCTGAGGG
CAACGCCAGCAACAAAGAGGAACTGCGGGGAAACGTGCTGAGCCTGGAATGTATTGCCGAGGGCCTGCCT
ACACCAATTATCTACTGGGCCAAAGAGGACGGCATGCTGCCCAAGAACCGGACCGTGTACAAGAACTTCG
AGAAAACCCTGCAGATCATCCACGTGTCCGAGGCCGACAGCGGCAACTATCAGTGTATCGCCAAGAATGC
CCTGGGCGCCATCCACCACACAATCAGCGTTAGAGTGAAGGCCGCTCCTTATTGGATCACAGCCCCTCAG
AACCTGGTGCTGTCTCCTGGCGAAGATGGCACCCTGATCTGTAGAGCCAACGGCAACCCCAAGCCTCGGA
TCAGCTGGCTGACAAATGGCGTGCCCATCGAGATCGCCCCTGACGACCCTAGCAGAAAGATCGACGGCGA
CACCATCATCTTTTCCAACGTGCAAGAGCGGAGCAGCGCCGTCTACCAGTGTAATGCCAGCAACGAGTAC
GGCTACCTGCTGGCCAACGCCTTCGTGAATGTGCTGGCCGAGCCTCCTAGAATCCTGACACCAGCCAACA
CACTGTACCAAGTGATCGCCAACAGACCCGCTCTGCTGGACTGCGCCTTTTTTGGCTCTCCCCTGCCTAC
CATCGAGTGGTTCAAAGGCGCCAAGGGATCTGCCCTGCACGAGGACATCTATGTGCTGCACGAGAACGGA
ACCCTGGAAATCCCCGTGGCTCAGAAGGATAGCACCGGCACCTATACCTGTGTGGCCAGAAACAAGCTCG
GCATGGCCAAGAACGAAGTGCACCTCGAGATCAAGGACCCCACCTGGATCGTGAAGCAGCCTGAGTATGC
TGTGGTGCAGAGGGGCTCCATGGTGTCCTTCGAGTGCAAAGTGAAGCACGATCACACCCTGAGCCTGACC
GTGCTGTGGCTGAAGGACAATAGAGAGCTGCCCAGCGACGAGCGGTTCACCGTGGATAAGGATCATCTGG
TGGTGGCCGATGTGTCCGACGATGACTCTGGCACCTACACATGCGTGGCAAACACCACACTGGACAGCGT
GTCAGCTTCCGCCGTGCTGTCTGTGGTTGCCCCTACACCTACACCAGCTCCAGTGTACGACGTGCCCAAT
CCTCCTTTCGACCTGGAACTGACCGACCAGCTGGACAAGAGCGTGCAGCTGTCTTGGACACCCGGCGACG
ACAACAACAGCCCCATCACCAAGTTCATCATCGAGTACGAGGACGCCATGCACAAGCCTGGACTGTGGCA
CCATCAGACCGAAGTGTCTGGCACCCAGACAACTGCCCAGCTGAAGCTGAGCCCCTACGTGAACTACTCC
TTCCGCGTGATGGCCGTGAACAGCATCGGCAAGTCTCTGCCTTCTGAGGCCAGCGAGCAGTACCTGACAA
AGGCCTCCGAGCCTGACAAGAACCCTACAGCCGTTGAAGGCCTGGGCAGCGAGCCTGATAATCTGGTCAT
CACCTGGAAGCCCCTGAATGGCTTCGAGAGCAATGGCCCTGGCCTGCAGTATAAGGTTTCCTGGCGACAG
AAGGATGGCGACGACGAGTGGACATCTGTGGTGGTCGCTAACGTGTCCAAGTATATCGTGTCCGGCACAC
CCACCTTCGTGCCCTACCTGATTAAGGTGCAGGCCCTGAACGATATGGGCTTCGCTCCTGAACCTGCCGT
GGTCATGGGACACAGCGGAGAGGATCTGCCTATGGTGGCTCCTGGCAATGTGCGCGTGAACGTGGTCAAT
AGCACACTGGCCGAAGTGCATTGGGACCCCGTGCCTCTGAAGTCCATCAGAGGCCATCTCCAGGGCTACA
GAATCTACTACTGGAAAACCCAGAGCAGCTCCAAGCGGAACAGACGGCACATCGAGAAGAAGATCCTGAC
ATTTCAGGGCAGCAAGACCCACGGAATGCTGCCTGGCCTGGAACCTTTCAGCCACTACACCCTGAATGTG
CGGGTCGTGAACGGCAAAGGCGAGGGACCTGCTTCTCCCGACAGAGTGTTCAATACCCCAGAGGGCGTGC
CAAGCGCTCCTTCCTCTCTGAAAATCGTGAACCCTACTCTGGACAGCCTGACACTGGAATGGGACCCTCC
ATCTCACCCCAACGGCATCCTGACCGAGTACACACTGAAGTACCAGCCTATCAACAGCACCCACGAGCTG
GGCCCTCTGGTGGATCTGAAGATCCCTGCCAACAAGACCAGGTGGACCCTGAAGAATCTGAACTTCAGCA
CCCGGTACAAGTTCTACTTCTACGCCCAGACAAGCGCCGGCAGCGGAAGCCAGATTACTGAAGAGGCCGT
GACCACAGTGGACGAGGCCGGAATTCTGCCTCCTGATGTTGGAGCCGGCAAAGTGCAGGCTGTGAACCCC
AGAATCAGCAACCTGACAGCCGCCGCTGCCGAAACCTACGCCAATATCAGCTGGGAGTATGAGGGCCCCG
AGCACGTGAACTTCTACGTGGAATATGGCGTGGCCGGCAGCAAAGAAGAGTGGCGGAAAGAAATTGTGAA
CGGCTCTCGGAGCTTCTTCGGCCTGAAGGGACTGATGCCTGGCACCGCCTACAAAGTTCGAGTGGGAGCC
GTGGGCGATAGCGGCTTTGTGTCTAGCGAGGACGTGTTCGAGACAGGCCCTGCCATGGCTTCCAGACAGG
TGGACATTGCCACACAAGGCGCGCCGGAAGATCAAGTTGATCCAAGATTGATTGATGGCAAGGGCGGATC
TCTGGAGGTGCTGTTCCAGGGACCAGGCGGAAGCGGCAATCCCGGCGGCGATCTGGCCCCCCAGATGCTG
CGCGAGCTGCAGGAGACCAATGCCGCCCTGCAGGACGTGCGCGAGCTGCTGCGCCACCGCGTGAAGGAGA
TCACCTTCCTGAAGAACACCGTGATGGAGTGCGACGCCTGCGGTATGCAGCCCTCTAGAGGCTCCGGCTC
CATCATCCCAGTTGAGGAGGAGAACCCGGACTTCTGGAACCGCGAGGCAGCCGAGGCCCTGGGTGCCGCC
AAGAAGCTGCAGCCTGCACAGACAGCCGCCAAGAACCTCATCATCTTCCTGGGCGATGGGATGGGGGTGT
CTACGGTGACAGCTGCCAGGATCCTAAAAGGGCAGAAGAAGGACAAACTGGGGCCTGAGATACCCCTGGC
CATGGACCGCTTCCCATATGTGGCTCTGTCCAAGACATACAATGTAGACAAACATGTGCCAGACAGTGGA
GCCACAGCCACGGCCTACCTGTGCGGGGTCAAGGGCAACTTCCAGACCATTGGCTTGAGTGCAGCCGCCC
GCTTTAACCAGTGCAACACGACACGCGGCAACGAGGTCATCTCCGTGATGAATCGGGCCAAGAAAGCAGG
GAAGTCAGTGGGAGTGGTAACCACCACACGAGTGCAGCACGCCTCGCCAGCCGGCACCTACGCCCACACG
GTGAACCGCAACTGGTACTCGGACGCCGACGTGCCTGCCTCGGCCCGCCAGGAGGGGTGCCAGGACATCG
CTACGCAGCTCATCTCCAACATGGACATTGACGTGATCCTAGGTGGAGGCCGAAAGTACATGTTTCGCAT
GGGAACCCCAGACCCTGAGTACCCAGATGACTACAGCCAAGGTGGGACCAGGCTGGACGGGAAGAATCTG
GTGCAGGAATGGCTGGCGAAGCGCCAGGGTGCCCGGTATGTGTGGAACCGCACTGAGCTCATGCAGGCTT
CCCTGGACCCGTCTGTGACCCATCTCATGGGTCTCTTTGAGCCTGGAGACATGAAATACGAGATCCACCG
AGACTCCACACTGGACCCCTCCCTGATGGAGATGACAGAGGCTGCCCTGCGCCTGCTGAGCAGGAACCCC
CGCGGCTTCTTCCTCTTCGTGGAGGGTGGTCGCATCGACCATGGTCATCATGAAAGCAGGGCTTACCGGG
CACTGACTGAGACGATCATGTTCGACGACGCCATTGAGAGGGCGGGCCAGCTCACCAGCGAGGAGGACAC
GCTGAGCCTCGTCACTGCCGACCACTCCCACGTCTTCTCCTTCGGAGGCTACCCCCTGCGAGGGAGCTCC
ATCTTCGGGCTGGCCCCTGGCAAGGCCCGGGACAGGAAGGCCTACACGGTCCTCCTATACGGAAACGGTC
CAGGCTATGTGCTCAAGGACGGCGCCCGGCCGGATGTTACCGAGAGCGAGAGCGGGAGCCCCGAGTATCG
GCAGCAGTCAGCAGTGCCCCTGGACGAAGAGACCCACGCAGGCGAGGACGTGGCGGTGTTCGCGCGCGGC
CCGCAGGCGCACCTGGTTCACGGCGTGCAGGAGCAGACCTTCATAGCGCACGTCATGGCCTTCGCCGCCT
GCCTGGAGCCCTACACCGCCTGCGACCTGGCGCCCCCCGCCGGCACCACCGACGCCGCGCACCCGGGTGG
CGGAGGACTGAACGACATCTTCGAGGCTCAGAAAATCGAATGGCACGAACATCACCATCACCATCACCAT
CACCATTAAGGCCGGCCTGTAGTCACTGGCACAACGCGTTACCCGGTAAGCCAATCGGGTATACACGGTC
GTCATACTGCAGACAGGGTTCTTCTACTTTGCAAGATAGTCTTGAGTAGTAAAATAAATAGATAGAGAAA
ATCAGCCTCGACTGTGCCTTCTAGTTGCCAGCCATCTGTTGTTTGCCCCTCCCCCGTGCCTTCCTTGACC
CTGGAAGGTGCCACTCCCACTGTCCTTTCCTAATAAAATGAGGAAATTGCATCACAACACTCAACCCTAT
CTCGGTCTATTCTTTTGATTTATAAGGGATTTTGCCGATTTCGGCCTATTGGTTAAAAAATGAGCTGATT
TAACAAAAATTTAACGCGAATTAATTCTGTGGAATGTGTGTCAGTTAGGGTGTGGAAAGTCCCCAGGCTC
CCCAGCAGGCAGAAGTATGCAAAGCATGCATCTCAATTAGTCAGCAACCAGGTGTGGAAAGTCCCCAGGC
TCCCCAGCAGGCAGAAGTATGCAAAGCATGCATCTCAATTAGTCAGCAACCATAGTCCCGCCCCTAACTC
CGCCCATCCCGCCCCTAACTCCGCCCAGTTCCGCCCATTCTCCGCCCCATGGCTGACTAATTTTTTTTAT
TTATGCAGAGGCCGAGGCCGCCTCTGCCTCTGAGCTATTCCAGAAGTAGTGAGGAGGCTTTTTTGGAGGC
CTAGGCTTTTGCAAAAAGCTCCCGGGAGCTTGTATATCCATTTTCGGATCTGATCAGCACGTGTTGACAA
TTAATCATCGGCATAGTATATCGGCATAGTATAATACGACAAGGTGAGGAACTAAACCATGACCGAGTAC
AAGCCCACGGTGCGCCTCGCCACCCGCGACGACGTCCCCAGGGCCGTACGCACCCTCGCCGCCGCGTTCG
CCGACTACCCCGCCACGCGCCACACCGTCGATCCGGACCGCCACATCGAGCGGGTCACCGAGCTGCAAGA
ACTCTTCCTCACGCGCGTCGGGCTCGACATCGGCAAGGTGTGGGTCGCGGACGACGGCGCCGCGGTGGCG
GTCTGGACCACGCCGGAGAGCGTCGAAGCGGGGGCGGTGTTCGCCGAGATCGGCCCGCGCATGGCCGAGT
TGAGCGGTTCCCGGCTGGCCGCGCAGCAACAGATGGAAGGCCTCCTGGCGCCGCACCGGCCCAAGGAGCC
CGCGTGGTTCCTGGCCACCGTCGGCGTCTCGCCCGACCACCAGGGCAAGGGTCTGGGCAGCGCCGTCGTG
CTCCCCGGAGTGGAGGCGGCCGAGCGCGCCGGGGTGCCCGCCTTCCTGGAGACATCCGCGCCCCGCAACC
TCCCCTTCTACGAGCGGCTCGGCTTCACCGTCACCGCCGACGTCGAGGTGCCCGAAGGACCGCGCACCTG
GTGCATGACCCGCAAGCCCGGTGCCTGACACGTGCTACGAGATTTCGATTCCACCGCCGCCTTCTATGAA
AGGTTGGGCTTCGGAATCGTTTTCCGGGACGCCGGCTGGATGATCCTCCAGCGCGGGGATCTCATGCTGG
AGTTCTTCGCCCACCCCAACTTGTTTATTGCAGCTTATAATGGTTACAAATAAAGCAATAGCATCACAAA
TTTCACAAATAAAGCATTTTTTTCACTGCATTCTAGTTGTGGTTTGTCCAAACTCATCAATGTATCTTAT
CATGTCTGTATACCGTCGACCTCTAGCTAGAGCTTGGCGTAATCATGGTCATTACCAATGCTTAATCAGT
GAGGCACCTATCTCAGCGATCTGTCTATTTCGTTCATCCATAGTTGCCTGACTCCCCGTCGTGTAGATAA
CTACGATACGGGAGGGCTTACCATCTGGCCCCAGCGCTGCGATGATACCGCGAGAACCACGCTCACCGGC
TCCGGATTTATCAGCAATAAACCAGCCAGCCGGAAGGGCCGAGCGCAGAAGTGGTCCTGCAACTTTATCC
GCCTCCATCCAGTCTATTAATTGTTGCCGGGAAGCTAGAGTAAGTAGTTCGCCAGTTAATAGTTTGCGCA
ACGTTGTTGCCATCGCTACAGGCATCGTGGTGTCACGCTCGTCGTTTGGTATGGCTTCATTCAGCTCCGG
TTCCCAACGATCAAGGCGAGTTACATGATCCCCCATGTTGTGCAAAAAAGCGGTTAGCTCCTTCGGTCCT
CCGATCGTTGTCAGAAGTAAGTTGGCCGCAGTGTTATCACTCATGGTTATGGCAGCACTGCATAATTCTC
TTACTGTCATGCCATCCGTAAGATGCTTTTCTGTGACTGGTGAGTACTCAACCAAGTCATTCTGAGAATA
GTGTATGCGGCGACCGAGTTGCTCTTGCCCGGCGTCAATACGGGATAATACCGCGCCACATAGCAGAACT
TTAAAAGTGCTCATCATTGGAAAACGTTCTTCGGGGCGAAAACTCTCAAGGATCTTACCGCTGTTGAGAT
CCAGTTCGATGTAACCCACTCGTGCACCCAACTGATCTTCAGCATCTTTTACTTTCACCAGCGTTTCTGG
GTGAGCAAAAACAGGAAGGCAAAATGCCGCAAAAAAGGGAATAAGGGCGACACGGAAATGTTGAATACTC
ATATTCTTCCTT
