>Addgene plasmid #157597 | pD649-HAsp-NRCAM-COMP5AP-AviTag-9xHis | depositor partial sequence | sequence record 304304 | insert (extracellular domain)
CAAATGATTTCTGCCCTGGAAGTGCCTCTGGACCCCAAGCTGCTGGAAGATCTGGTGCAGCCTCCTACCA
TCACACAGCAGAGCCCCAAGGACTACATCATCGACCCCAGAGAAAACATCGTGATCCAGTGCGAGGCCAA
GGGCAAGCCTCCTCCAAGCTTTAGCTGGACCAGAAACGGCACCCACTTCGATATTGACAAGGACCCTCTG
GTCACCATGAAGCCCGGAACCGGCACACTGATCATCAACATCATGAGCGAGGGCAAAGCCGAGACATACG
AGGGCGTGTACCAGTGCACCGCCAGAAATGAACGGGGAGCCGCCGTGTCCAACAACATCGTCGTTAGACC
CAGCAGATCCCCTCTGTGGACCAAAGAGAAGCTGGAACCCATCACTCTGCAGTCCGGCCAGTCTCTGGTG
CTGCCTTGTAGACCTCCTATCGGCCTGCCTCCTCCTATCATCTTCTGGATGGACAACAGCTTCCAGCGGC
TGCCCCAGAGCGAAAGAGTTAGCCAAGGCCTGAACGGCGACCTGTACTTCAGCAACGTGCTGCCCGAGGA
CACCAGAGAGGATTACATCTGCTACGCCCGGTTCAATCACACCCAGACCATCCAGCAGAAACAGCCCATC
AGCGTGAAAGTGATCAGCGTGGACGAGCTGAACGACACAATCGCCGCCAACCTGAGCGACACCGAGTTTT
ACGGCGCCAAGAGCAGCAGAGAGCGGCCTCCAACATTTCTGACCCCTGAGGGCAACGCCAGCAACAAAGA
GGAACTGCGGGGAAACGTGCTGAGCCTGGAATGTATTGCCGAGGGCCTGCCTACACCAATTATCTACTGG
GCCAAAGAGGACGGCATGCTGCCCAAGAACCGGACCGTGTACAAGAACTTCGAGAAAACCCTGCAGATCA
TCCACGTGTCCGAGGCCGACAGCGGCAACTATCAGTGTATCGCCAAGAATGCCCTGGGCGCCATCCACCA
CACAATCAGCGTTAGAGTGAAGGCCGCTCCTTATTGGATCACAGCCCCTCAGAACCTGGTGCTGTCTCCT
GGCGAAGATGGCACCCTGATCTGTAGAGCCAACGGCAACCCCAAGCCTCGGATCAGCTGGCTGACAAATG
GCGTGCCCATCGAGATCGCCCCTGACGACCCTAGCAGAAAGATCGACGGCGACACCATCATCTTTTCCAA
CGTGCAAGAGCGGAGCAGCGCCGTCTACCAGTGTAATGCCAGCAACGAGTACGGCTACCTGCTGGCCAAC
GCCTTCGTGAATGTGCTGGCCGAGCCTCCTAGAATCCTGACACCAGCCAACACACTGTACCAAGTGATCG
CCAACAGACCCGCTCTGCTGGACTGCGCCTTTTTTGGCTCTCCCCTGCCTACCATCGAGTGGTTCAAAGG
CGCCAAGGGATCTGCCCTGCACGAGGACATCTATGTGCTGCACGAGAACGGAACCCTGGAAATCCCCGTG
GCTCAGAAGGATAGCACCGGCACCTATACCTGTGTGGCCAGAAACAAGCTCGGCATGGCCAAGAACGAAG
TGCACCTCGAGATCAAGGACCCCACCTGGATCGTGAAGCAGCCTGAGTATGCTGTGGTGCAGAGGGGCTC
CATGGTGTCCTTCGAGTGCAAAGTGAAGCACGATCACACCCTGAGCCTGACCGTGCTGTGGCTGAAGGAC
AATAGAGAGCTGCCCAGCGACGAGCGGTTCACCGTGGATAAGGATCATCTGGTGGTGGCCGATGTGTCCG
ACGATGACTCTGGCACCTACACATGCGTGGCAAACACCACACTGGACAGCGTGTCAGCTTCCGCCGTGCT
GTCTGTGGTTGCCCCTACACCTACACCAGCTCCAGTGTACGACGTGCCCAATCCTCCTTTCGACCTGGAA
CTGACCGACCAGCTGGACAAGAGCGTGCAGCTGTCTTGGACACCCGGCGACGACAACAACAGCCCCATCA
CCAAGTTCATCATCGAGTACGAGGACGCCATGCACAAGCCTGGACTGTGGCACCATCAGACCGAAGTGTC
TGGCACCCAGACAACTGCCCAGCTGAAGCTGAGCCCCTACGTGAACTACTCCTTCCGCGTGATGGCCGTG
AACAGCATCGGCAAGTCTCTGCCTTCTGAGGCCAGCGAGCAGTACCTGACAAAGGCCTCCGAGCCTGACA
AGAACCCTACAGCCGTTGAAGGCCTGGGCAGCGAGCCTGATAATCTGGTCATCACCTGGAAGCCCCTGAA
TGGCTTCGAGAGCAATGGCCCTGGCCTGCAGTATAAGGTTTCCTGGCGACAGAAGGATGGCGACGACGAG
TGGACATCTGTGGTGGTCGCTAACGTGTCCAAGTATATCGTGTCCGGCACACCCACCTTCGTGCCCTACC
TGATTAAGGTGCAGGCCCTGAACGATATGGGCTTCGCTCCTGAACCTGCCGTGGTCATGGGACACAGCGG
AGAGGATCTGCCTATGGTGGCTCCTGGCAATGTGCGCGTGAACGTGGTCAATAGCACACTGGCCGAAGTG
CATTGGGACCCCGTGCCTCTGAAGTCCATCAGAGGCCATCTCCAGGGCTACAGAATCTACTACTGGAAAA
CCCAGAGCAGCTCCAAGCGGAACAGACGGCACATCGAGAAGAAGATCCTGACATTTCAGGGCAGCAAGAC
CCACGGAATGCTGCCTGGCCTGGAACCTTTCAGCCACTACACCCTGAATGTGCGGGTCGTGAACGGCAAA
GGCGAGGGACCTGCTTCTCCCGACAGAGTGTTCAATACCCCAGAGGGCGTGCCAAGCGCTCCTTCCTCTC
TGAAAATCGTGAACCCTACTCTGGACAGCCTGACACTGGAATGGGACCCTCCATCTCACCCCAACGGCAT
CCTGACCGAGTACACACTGAAGTACCAGCCTATCAACAGCACCCACGAGCTGGGCCCTCTGGTGGATCTG
AAGATCCCTGCCAACAAGACCAGGTGGACCCTGAAGAATCTGAACTTCAGCACCCGGTACAAGTTCTACT
TCTACGCCCAGACAAGCGCCGGCAGCGGAAGCCAGATTACTGAAGAGGCCGTGACCACAGTGGACGAGGC
CGGAATTCTGCCTCCTGATGTTGGAGCCGGCAAAGTGCAGGCTGTGAACCCCAGAATCAGCAACCTGACA
GCCGCCGCTGCCGAAACCTACGCCAATATCAGCTGGGAGTATGAGGGCCCCGAGCACGTGAACTTCTACG
TGGAATATGGCGTGGCCGGCAGCAAAGAAGAGTGGCGGAAAGAAATTGTGAACGGCTCTCGGAGCTTCTT
CGGCCTGAAGGGACTGATGCCTGGCACCGCCTACAAAGTTCGAGTGGGAGCCGTGGGCGATAGCGGCTTT
GTGTCTAGCGAGGACGTGTTCGAGACAGGCCCTGCCATGGCTTCCAGACAGGTGGACATTGCCACACAA
